Addgene plasmid #146677: pT7-EGFP-C1-HsPatL1_1-69_J
Purpose: Mammalian Expression of HsPatL1_1-69
Depositing lab: Elisa Izaurralde. Depositing organization: Max Planck Institute for Developmental Biology. Publication: The C-terminal alpha-alpha superhelix of Pat is required for mRNA decapping in metazoa. Braun JE, Tritschler F, Haas G, Igreja C, Truffault V, Weichenrieder O, Izaurralde E. EMBO J. 2010 Jul 21. 29(14):2368-80. 10.1038/emboj.2010.124 PubMed 20543818.
Backbone
  Vector backbone: Unknown
  Vector type: Mammalian Expression
Growth in bacteria
  Bacterial resistance: Kanamycin, 50 μg/mL
  Growth temperature: 37°C
  Growth strain: DH5alpha
  Copy number: High Copy
Gene/Insert
  Gene/Insert name: HsPatL1_1-69
  Species: H. sapiens (human)
  Entrez Gene: PATL1 (a.k.a. Pat1b, hPat1b)
  Cloning method: Unknown
Terms and licenses: Academic/Nonprofit Terms; Industry Terms: Not Available to Industry
Depositor comments: ORF extracted from NCBI: NM_152716.2 Plasmids from this collection were made available to the research community and donated after the lab closed. Please note that the sequence provided by the depositing laboratory may be theoretical/predicted or based on Sanger sequencing results. There may be discrepancies between sequencing results obtained by Addgene and the depositor sequence. If an Addgene verified sequence is not available, please contact before placing your order to request that our lab fully sequence the plasmid.
How to cite: pT7-EGFP-C1-HsPatL1_1-69_J was a gift from Elisa Izaurralde (Addgene plasmid # 146677 ; http://n2t.net/addgene:146677 ; RRID:Addgene_146677)
