[The description below was written by a language model from this plasmid's Addgene catalogue record and pLannotate feature annotations shown in this document.]
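Description:
pT7-EGFP-C1-HsPatL1_1-69_J is a 4.9 kb mammalian expression plasmid that produces an N-terminal fragment (residues 1–69) of human PATL1 (also called Pat1b) fused to the C-terminus of EGFP. The catalogue lists the backbone as unknown, but the name and the annotated layout match an EGFP-C1-type vector carrying an added T7 promoter. It replicates in E. coli from a high-copy ColE1/pUC-type origin and also carries an f1 origin for single-stranded DNA production. Selection relies on a single Tn5 NeoR/KanR gene placed behind both a bacterial (bla) promoter and the SV40 enhancer/early promoter and followed by an HSV TK polyadenylation signal. This gives kanamycin resistance in bacteria and G418 resistance in mammalian cells.

The expression cassette is driven by the CMV immediate-early enhancer and promoter. A T7 promoter lies just upstream of the coding region and could allow in vitro transcription with T7 RNA polymerase. EGFP is followed by a short remnant of the multiple cloning site, then the 207 nt PATL1 fragment, and transcripts end at an SV40 poly(A) signal. The ORF was taken from the human reference mRNA. Several short annotated fragments (HIV-1 LTR, SV40 large T antigen, ble, bGH poly(A)) are probably incidental sequence matches within the backbone rather than functional parts.

The stated purpose is mammalian expression of this PATL1 fragment. It was deposited with a study on the role of Pat protein domains in metazoan mRNA decapping, so the GFP tag would suit visualising or detecting the truncated protein in cells, although the record does not describe specific assays. The depositor sequence may be theoretical rather than fully verified.
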