Features (pLannotate 1.2.2; 17 found; start..end, strand, type, name):
     61..364     +  enhancer       CMV enhancer: human cytomegalovirus immediate early enhancer
    365..568     +  promoter       CMV promoter: human cytomegalovirus (CMV) immediate early promoter
    564..597     +  LTR            5' LTR (truncated) (fragment): truncated 5' long terminal repeat (LTR) from HIV-1
    613..631     +  promoter       T7 promoter: promoter for bacteriophage T7 RNA polymerase
    665..1381    +  CDS            EGFP: EGFP is a basic (constitutively fluorescent) green fluorescent protein published in 1996, derived from Aequorea victoria. It is reported to be a rapidly-maturing weak dimer with moderate acid sensitivity.
   1382..1402    +  misc_feature   MCS (fragment): multiple cloning site
   1403..1609    +  CDS            PATL1 (fragment): PATL1_HUMAN - Experimental evidence at protein level: Swiss-Prot protein existence level 1. (Microbial infection) In case of infection, required for translation and replication of hepatitis C virus (HCV). From Homo sapiens (Human).
   1620..1704    +  CDS            large T antigen (fragment): large T antigen from SV40 (simian virus 40)
   1727..1848    +  polyA_signal   SV40 poly(A) signal: SV40 polyadenylation signal
   1882..2310    -  rep_origin     f1 ori (sequence partly withheld): f1 bacteriophage origin of replication; arrow indicates direction of (+) strand synthesis
   2337..2441    +  promoter       AmpR promoter: bla
   2443..2800    +  promoter       SV40 promoter: SV40 enhancer and early promoter
   2835..3629    +  CDS            NeoR/KanR: aminoglycoside phosphotransferase from Tn5; aph(3')-II (or nptII); confers resistance to neomycin, kanamycin, and G418 (Geneticin®)
   3650..3802    +  CDS            ble (fragment): BLE_KLEPN - Experimental evidence at protein level: Swiss-Prot protein existence level 1. Binding protein with a strong affinity to the bleomycin family of antibiotics. Binds to CL990; an antimitotic-antibiotic compound. From Klebsiella pneumoniae.
   3861..3908    +  polyA_signal   HSV TK poly(A) signal: herpes simplex virus thymidine kinase polyadenylation signal (Cole and Stacy, 1985)
   3999..4015    -  polyA_signal   bGH poly(A) signal (fragment): bovine growth hormone polyadenylation signal
   4237..4825    +  rep_origin     ori: high-copy-number ColE1/pMB1/pBR322/pUC origin of replication
>Addgene plasmid #146677 | pT7-EGFP-C1-HsPatL1_1-69_J | depositor full sequence | sequence record 289123 | Full Sequence
TAGTTATTAATAGTAATCAATTACGGGGTCATTAGTTCATAGCCCATATATGGAGTTCCGCGTTACATAA
CTTACGGTAAATGGCCCGCCTGGCTGACCGCCCAACGACCCCCGCCCATTGACGTCAATAATGACGTATG
TTCCCATAGTAACGCCAATAGGGACTTTCCATTGACGTCAATGGGTGGAGTATTTACGGTAAACTGCCCA
CTTGGCAGTACATCAAGTGTATCATATGCCAAGTACGCCCCCTATTGACGTCAATGACGGTAAATGGCCC
GCCTGGCATTATGCCCAGTACATGACCTTATGGGACTTTCCTACTTGGCAGTACATCTACGTATTAGTCA
TCGCTATTACCATGGTGATGCGGTTTTGGCAGTACATCAATGGGCGTGGATAGCGGTTTGACTCACGGGG
ATTTCCAAGTCTCCACCCCATTGACGTCAATGGGAGTTTGTTTTGGCACCAAAATCAACGGGACTTTCCA
AAATGTCGTAACAACTCCGCCCCATTGACGCAAATGGGCGGTAGGCGTGTACGGTGGGAGGTCTATATAA
GCAGAGCTCTCTGGCTAACTAGAGAACCCACTGCTTACTGGCTTATCGAAATTAATACGACTCACTATAG
GGAGACCCAAGCTCTAGCGCTACCGGTCGCCACCATGGTGAGCAAGGGCGAGGAGCTGTTCACCGGGGTG
GTGCCCATCCTGGTCGAGCTGGACGGCGACGTAAACGGCCACAAGTTCAGCGTGTCCGGCGAGGGCGAGG
GCGATGCCACCTACGGCAAGCTGACCCTGAAGTTCATCTGCACCACCGGCAAGCTGCCCGTGCCCTGGCC
CACCCTCGTGACCACCCTGACCTACGGCGTGCAGTGCTTCAGCCGCTACCCCGACCACATGAAGCAGCAC
GACTTCTTCAAGTCCGCCATGCCCGAAGGCTACGTCCAGGAGCGCACCATCTTCTTCAAGGACGACGGCA
ACTACAAGACCCGCGCCGAGGTGAAGTTCGAGGGCGACACCCTGGTGAACCGCATCGAGCTGAAGGGCAT
CGACTTCAAGGAGGACGGCAACATCCTGGGGCACAAGCTGGAGTACAACTACAACAGCCACAACGTCTAT
ATCATGGCCGACAAGCAGAAGAACGGCATCAAGGTGAACTTCAAGATCCGCCACAACATCGAGGACGGCA
GCGTGCAGCTCGCCGACCACTACCAGCAGAACACCCCCATCGGCGACGGCCCCGTGCTGCTGCCCGACAA
CCACTACCTGAGCACCCAGTCCGCCCTGAGCAAAGACCCCAACGAGAAGCGCGATCACATGGTCCTGCTG
GAGTTCGTGACCGCCGCCGGGATCACTCTCGGCATGGACGAGCTGTACAAGTCCGGACTCAGATCTCGAG
CTATGTTCCGCTACGAGTCTTTGGAGGATTGTCCTCTGGATGAAGATGAAGATGCATTTCAGGGACTGGG
AGAAGAAGATGAAGAGATTGATCAATTCAATGATGATACATTTGGGTCAGGTGCAGTTGATGATGATTGG
CAGGAAGCACATGAGCGCCTGGCTGAATTGGAAGAAAAGCTACCAGTGGCAGTTAATGAACAAACAGGCT
CTAGATAACTGATCATAATCAGCCATACCACATTTGTAGAGGTTTTACTTGCTTTAAAAAACCTCCCACA
CCTCCCCCTGAACCTGAAACATAAAATGAATGCAATTGTTGTTGTTAACTTGTTTATTGCAGCTTATAAT
GGTTACAAATAAAGCAATAGCATCACAAATTTCACAAATAAAGCATTTTTTTCACTGCATTCTAGTTGTG
GTTTGTCCAAACTCATCAATGTATCTTAACGCGTAAATTGTAAGCGTTAATATTTTGTTAAAATTCGCGT
TAAATTTTTGTTAAATCAGCTCATTTTTTAACCAATAGGCCGAAATCGGCAAAATCCCTTATAAATCAAA
AGAATAGACCGAGATAGGGT
[37 nt withheld, positions 1981-2017]
AAAGAACGTGGACTCCAACGTCAAAGG
[49 nt withheld, positions 2045-2093]
T
[91 nt withheld, positions 2095-2185]
G
[124 nt withheld, positions 2187-2310]
CAGGTGGCACTTTTCGGGGAAATGTGCGCGGAACCCCTATTTGTTTATTTTTCTAAATACATTCAAATAT
GTATCCGCTCATGAGACAATAACCCTGATAAATGCTTCAATAATATTGAAAAAGGAAGAGTCCTGAGGCG
GAAAGAACCAGCTGTGGAATGTGTGTCAGTTAGGGTGTGGAAAGTCCCCAGGCTCCCCAGCAGGCAGAAG
TATGCAAAGCATGCATCTCAATTAGTCAGCAACCAGGTGTGGAAAGTCCCCAGGCTCCCCAGCAGGCAGA
AGTATGCAAAGCATGCATCTCAATTAGTCAGCAACCATAGTCCCGCCCCTAACTCCGCCCATCCCGCCCC
TAACTCCGCCCAGTTCCGCCCATTCTCCGCCCCATGGCTGACTAATTTTTTTTATTTATGCAGAGGCCGA
GGCCGCCTCGGCCTCTGAGCTATTCCAGAAGTAGTGAGGAGGCTTTTTTGGAGGCCTAGGCTTTTGCAAA
GATCGATCAAGAGACAGGATGAGGATCGTTTCGCATGATTGAACAAGATGGATTGCACGCAGGTTCTCCG
GCCGCTTGGGTGGAGAGGCTATTCGGCTATGACTGGGCACAACAGACAATCGGCTGCTCTGATGCCGCCG
TGTTCCGGCTGTCAGCGCAGGGGCGCCCGGTTCTTTTTGTCAAGACCGACCTGTCCGGTGCCCTGAATGA
ACTGCAAGACGAGGCAGCGCGGCTATCGTGGCTGGCCACGACGGGCGTTCCTTGCGCAGCTGTGCTCGAC
GTTGTCACTGAAGCGGGAAGGGACTGGCTGCTATTGGGCGAAGTGCCGGGGCAGGATCTCCTGTCATCTC
ACCTTGCTCCTGCCGAGAAAGTATCCATCATGGCTGATGCAATGCGGCGGCTGCATACGCTTGATCCGGC
TACCTGCCCATTCGACCACCAAGCGAAACATCGCATCGAGCGAGCACGTACTCGGATGGAAGCCGGTCTT
GTCGATCAGGATGATCTGGACGAAGAGCATCAGGGGCTCGCGCCAGCCGAACTGTTCGCCAGGCTCAAGG
CGAGCATGCCCGACGGCGAGGATCTCGTCGTGACCCATGGCGATGCCTGCTTGCCGAATATCATGGTGGA
AAATGGCCGCTTTTCTGGATTCATCGACTGTGGCCGGCTGGGTGTGGCGGACCGCTATCAGGACATAGCG
TTGGCTACCCGTGATATTGCTGAAGAGCTTGGCGGCGAATGGGCTGACCGCTTCCTCGTGCTTTACGGTA
TCGCCGCTCCCGATTCGCAGCGCATCGCCTTCTATCGCCTTCTTGACGAGTTCTTCTGAGCGGGACTCTG
GGGTTCGAAATGACCGACCAAGCGACGCCCAACCTGCCATCACGAGATTTCGATTCCACCGCCGCCTTCT
ATGAAAGGTTGGGCTTCGGAATCGTTTTCCGGGACGCCGGCTGGATGATCCTCCAGCGCGGGGATCTCAT
GCTGGAGTTCTTCGCCCACCCTAGGGGGAGGCTAACTGAAACACGGAAGGAGACAATACCGGAAGGAACC
CGCGCTATGACGGCAATAAAAAGACAGAATAAAACGCACGGTGTTGGGTCGTTTGTTCATAAACGCGGGG
TTCGGTCCCAGGGCTGGCACTCTGTCGATACCCCACCGAGACCCCATTGGGGCCAATACGCCCGCGTTTC
TTCCTTTTCCCCACCCCACCCCCCAAGTTCGGGTGAAGGCCCAGGGCTCGCAGCCAACGTCGGGGCGGCA
GGCCCTGCCATAGCCTCAGGTTACTCATATATACTTTAGATTGATTTAAAACTTCATTTTTAATTTAAAA
GGATCTAGGTGAAGATCCTTTTTGATAATCTCATGACCAAAATCCCTTAACGTGAGTTTTCGTTCCACTG
AGCGTCAGACCCCGTAGAAAAGATCAAAGGATCTTCTTGAGATCCTTTTTTTCTGCGCGTAATCTGCTGC
TTGCAAACAAAAAAACCACCGCTACCAGCGGTGGTTTGTTTGCCGGATCAAGAGCTACCAACTCTTTTTC
CGAAGGTAACTGGCTTCAGCAGAGCGCAGATACCAAATACTGTCCTTCTAGTGTAGCCGTAGTTAGGCCA
CCACTTCAAGAACTCTGTAGCACCGCCTACATACCTCGCTCTGCTAATCCTGTTACCAGTGGCTGCTGCC
AGTGGCGATAAGTCGTGTCTTACCGGGTTGGACTCAAGACGATAGTTACCGGATAAGGCGCAGCGGTCGG
GCTGAACGGGGGGTTCGTGCACACAGCCCAGCTTGGAGCGAACGACCTACACCGAACTGAGATACCTACA
GCGTGAGCTATGAGAAAGCGCCACGCTTCCCGAAGGGAGAAAGGCGGACAGGTATCCGGTAAGCGGCAGG
GTCGGAACAGGAGAGCGCACGAGGGAGCTTCCAGGGGGAAACGCCTGGTATCTTTATAGTCCTGTCGGGT
TTCGCCACCTCTGACTTGAGCGTCGATTTTTGTGATGCTCGTCAGGGGGGCGGAGCCTATGGAAAAACGC
CAGCAACGCGGCCTTTTTACGGTTCCTGGCCTTTTGCTGGCCTTTTGCTCACATGTTCTTTCCTGCGTTA
TCCCCTGATTCTGTGGATAACCGTATTACCGCCATGCAT
